>Addgene plasmid #77654 | IP6K3 gRNA (BRDN0001147058) | addgene full sequence | sequence record 188174 | Addgene Assembled Sequence
CCCGGGTGCAAAGATGGATAAAGTTTTAAACAGAGAGGAATCTTTGCAGCTAATGGACCTTCTAGGTCTT
GAAAGGAGTGGGAATTGGCTCCGGTGCCCGTCAGTGGGCAGAGCGCACATCGCCCACAGTCCCCGAGAAG
TTGGGGGGAGGGGTCGGCAATTGATCCGGTGCCTAGAGAAGGTGGCGCGGGGTAAACTGGGAAAGTGATG
TCGTGTACTGGCTCCGCCTTTTTCCCGAGGGTGGGGGAGAACCGTATATAAGTGCAGTAGTCGCCGTGAA
CGTTCTTTTTCGCAACGGGTTTGCCGCCAGAACACAGGTAAGTGCCGTGTGTGGTTCCCGCGGGCCTGGC
CTCTTTACGGGTTATGGCCCTTGCGTGCCTTGAATTACTTCCACCTGGCTGCAGTACGTGATTCTTGATC
CCGAGCTTCGGGTTGGAAGTGGGTGGGAGAGTTCGAGGCCTTGCGCTTAAGGAGCCCCTTCGCCTCGTGC
TTGAGTTGAGGCCTGGCCTGGGCGCTGGGGCCGCCGCGTGCGAATCTGGTGGCACCTTCGCGCCTGTCTC
GCTGCTTTCGATAAGTCTCTAGCCATTTAAAATTTTTGATGACCTGCTGCGACGCTTTTTTTCTGGCAAG
ATAGTCTTGTAAATGCGGGCCAAGATCTGCACACTGGTATTTCGGTTTTTGGGGCCGCGGGCGGCGACGG
GGCCCGTGCGTCCCAGCGCACATGTTCGGCGAGGCGGGGCCTGCGAGCGCGGCCACCGAGAATCGGACGG
GGGTAGTCTCAAGCTGGCCGGCCTGCTCTGGTGCCTGGCCTCGCGCCGCCGTGTATCGCCCCGCCCTGGG
CGGCAAGGCTGGCCCGGTCGGCACCAGTTGCGTGAGCGGAAAGATGGCCGCTTCCCGGCCCTGCTGCAGG
GAGCTCAAAATGGAGGACGCGGCGCTCGGGAGAGCGGGCGGGTGAGTCACCCACACAAAGGAAAAGGGCC
TTTCCGTCCTCAGCCGTCGCTTCATGTGACTCCACGGAGTACCGGGCGCCGTCCAGGCACCTCGATTAGT
TCTCGAGCTTTTGGAGTACGTCGTCTTTAGGTTGGGGGGAGGGGTTTTATGCGATGGAGTTTCCCCACAC
TGAGTGGGTGGAGACTGAAGTTAGGCCAGCTTGGCACTTGATGTAATTCTCCTTGGAATTTGCCCTTTTT
GAGTTTGGATCTTGGTTCATTCTCAAGCCTCAGACAGTGGTTCAAAGTTTTTTTCTTCCATTTCAGGTGT
CGTGACGTACGGCCACCATGACCGAGTACAAGCCCACGGTGCGCCTCGCCACCCGCGACGACGTCCCCAG
GGCCGTACGCACCCTCGCCGCCGCGTTCGCCGACTACCCCGCCACGCGCCACACCGTCGATCCGGACCGC
CACATCGAGCGGGTCACCGAGCTGCAAGAACTCTTCCTCACGCGCGTCGGGCTCGACATCGGCAAGGTGT
GGGTCGCGGACGACGGCGCCGCCGTGGCGGTCTGGACCACGCCGGAGAGCGTCGAAGCGGGGGCGGTGTT
CGCCGAGATCGGCCCGCGCATGGCCGAGTTGAGCGGTTCCCGGCTGGCCGCGCAGCAACAGATGGAAGGC
CTCCTGGCGCCGCACCGGCCCAAGGAGCCCGCGTGGTTCCTGGCCACCGTCGGAGTCTCGCCCGACCACC
AGGGCAAGGGTCTGGGCAGCGCCGTCGTGCTCCCCGGAGTGGAGGCGGCCGAGCGCGCCGGGGTGCCCGC
CTTCCTGGAGACCTCCGCGCCCCGCAACCTCCCCTTCTACGAGCGGCTCGGCTTCACCGTCACCGCCGAC
GTCGAGGTGCCCGAAGGACCGCGCACCTGGTGCATGACCCGCAAGCCCGGTGCCTGAACGCGTTAAGTCG
ACAATCAACCTCTGGATTACAAAATTTGTGAAAGATTGACTGGTATTCTTAACTATGTTGCTCCTTTTAC
GCTATGTGGATACGCTGCTTTAATGCCTTTGTATCATGCTATTGCTTCCCGTATGGCTTTCATTTTCTCC
TCCTTGTATAAATCCTGGTTGCTGTCTCTTTATGAGGAGTTGTGGCCCGTTGTCAGGCAACGTGGCGTGG
TGTGCACTGTGTTTGCTGACGCAACCCCCACTGGTTGGGGCATTGCCACCACCTGTCAGCTCCTTTCCGG
GACTTTCGCTTTCCCCCTCCCTATTGCCACGGCGGAACTCATCGCCGCCTGCCTTGCCCGCTGCTGGACA
GGGGCTCGGCTGTTGGGCACTGACAATTCCGTGGTGTTGTCGGGGAAATCATCGTCCTTTCCTTGGCTGC
TCGCCTGTGTTGCCACCTGGATTCTGCGCGGGACGTCCTTCTGCTACGTCCCTTCGGCCCTCAATCCAGC
GGACCTTCCTTCCCGCGGCCTGCTGCCGGCTCTGCGGCCTCTTCCGCGTCTTCGCCTTCGCCCTCAGACG
AGTCGGATCTCCCTTTGGGCCGCCTCCCCGCGTCGACTTTAAGACCAATGACTTACAAGGCAGCTGTAGA
TCTTAGCCACTTTTTAAAAGAAAAGGGGGGACTGGAAGGGCTAATTCACTCCCAACGAAGACAAGATCTG
CTTTTTGCTTGTACTGGGTCTCTCTGGTTAGACCAGATCTGAGCCTGGGAGCTCTCTGGCTAACTAGGGA
ACCCACTGCTTAAGCCTCAATAAAGCTTGCCTTGAGTGCTTCAAGTAGTGTGTGCCCGTCTGTTGTGTGA
CTCTGGTAACTAGAGATCCCTCAGACCCTTTTAGTCAGTGTGGAAAATCTCTAGCAGTACGTATAGTAGT
TCATGTCATCTTATTATTCAGTATTTATAACTTGCAAAGAAATGAATATCAGAGAGTGAGAGGAACTTGT
TTATTGCAGCTTATAATGGTTACAAATAAAGCAATAGCATCACAAATTTCACAAATAAAGCATTTTTTTC
ACTGCATTCTAGTTGTGGTTTGTCCAAACTCATCAATGTATCTTATCATGTCTGGCTCTAGCTATCCCGC
CCCTAACTCCGCCCATCCCGCCCCTAACTCCGCCCAGTTCCGCCCATTCTCCGCCCCATGGCTGACTAAT
TTTTTTTATTTATGCAGAGGCCGAGGCCGCCTCGGCCTCTGAGCTATTCCAGAAGTAGTGAGGAGGCTTT
TTTGGAGGCCTAGGGACGTACCCAATTCGCCCTATAGTGAGTCGTATTACGCGCGCTCACTGGCCGTCGT
TTTACAACGTCGTGACTGGGAAAACCCTGGCGTTACCCAACTTAATCGCCTTGCAGCACATCCCCCTTTC
GCCAGCTGGCGTAATAGCGAAGAGGCCCGCACCGATCGCCCTTCCCAACAGTTGCGCAGCCTGAATGGCG
AATGGG
[124 nt withheld, positions 3367-3490]
C
[91 nt withheld, positions 3492-3582]
A
[49 nt withheld, positions 3584-3632]
CCTTTGACGTTGGAGTCCACGTTCTTT
[37 nt withheld, positions 3660-3696]
ACCCTATCTCGGTCTATTCTTTTGATTTATAAGGGATTTTGCCGATTTCGGCCTATTGGTTAAAAAATGA
GCTGATTTAACAAAAATTTAACGCGAATTTTAACAAAATATTAACGCTTACAATTTAGGTGGCACTTTTC
GGGGAAATGTGCGCGGAACCCCTATTTGTTTATTTTTCTAAATACATTCAAATATGTATCCGCTCATGAG
ACAATAACCCTGATAAATGCTTCAATAATATTGAAAAAGGAAGAGTATGAGTATTCAACATTTCCGTGTC
GCCCTTATTCCCTTTTTTGCGGCATTTTGCCTTCCTGTTTTTGCTCACCCAGAAACGCTGGTGAAAGTAA
AAGATGCTGAAGATCAGTTGGGTGCACGAGTGGGTTACATCGAACTGGATCTCAACAGCGGTAAGATCCT
TGAGAGTTTTCGCCCCGAAGAACGTTTTCCAATGATGAGCACTTTTAAAGTTCTGCTATGTGGCGCGGTA
TTATCCCGTATTGACGCCGGGCAAGAGCAACTCGGTCGCCGCATACACTATTCTCAGAATGACTTGGTTG
AGTACTCACCAGTCACAGAAAAGCATCTTACGGATGGCATGACAGTAAGAGAATTATGCAGTGCTGCCAT
AACCATGAGTGATAACACTGCGGCCAACTTACTTCTGACAACGATCGGAGGACCGAAGGAGCTAACCGCT
TTTTTGCACAACATGGGGGATCATGTAACTCGCCTTGATCGTTGGGAACCGGAGCTGAATGAAGCCATAC
CAAACGACGAGCGTGACACCACGATGCCTGTAGCAATGGCAACAACGTTGCGCAAACTATTAACTGGCGA
ACTACTTACTCTAGCTTCCCGGCAACAATTAATAGACTGGATGGAGGCGGATAAAGTTGCAGGACCACTT
CTGCGCTCGGCCCTTCCGGCTGGCTGGTTTATTGCTGATAAATCTGGAGCCGGTGAGCGTGGGTCTCGCG
GTATCATTGCAGCACTGGGGCCAGATGGTAAGCCCTCCCGTATCGTAGTTATCTACACGACGGGGAGTCA
GGCAACTATGGATGAACGAAATAGACAGATCGCTGAGATAGGTGCCTCACTGATTAAGCATTGGTAACTG
TCAGACCAAGTTTACTCATATATACTTTAGATTGATTTAAAACTTCATTTTTAATTTAAAAGGATCTAGG
TGAAGATCCTTTTTGATAATCTCATGACCAAAATCCCTTAACGTGAGTTTTCGTTCCACTGAGCGTCAGA
CCCCGTAGAAAAGATCAAAGGATCTTCTTGAGATCCTTTTTTTCTGCGCGTAATCTGCTGCTTGCAAACA
AAAAAACCACCGCTACCAGCGGTGGTTTGTTTGCCGGATCAAGAGCTACCAACTCTTTTTCCGAAGGTAA
CTGGCTTCAGCAGAGCGCAGATACCAAATACTGTTCTTCTAGTGTAGCCGTAGTTAGGCCACCACTTCAA
GAACTCTGTAGCACCGCCTACATACCTCGCTCTGCTAATCCTGTTACCAGTGGCTGCTGCCAGTGGCGAT
AAGTCGTGTCTTACCGGGTTGGACTCAAGACGATAGTTACCGGATAAGGCGCAGCGGTCGGGCTGAACGG
GGGGTTCGTGCACACAGCCCAGCTTGGAGCGAACGACCTACACCGAACTGAGATACCTACAGCGTGAGCT
ATGAGAAAGCGCCACGCTTCCCGAAGGGAGAAAGGCGGACAGGTATCCGGTAAGCGGCAGGGTCGGAACA
GGAGAGCGCACGAGGGAGCTTCCAGGGGGAAACGCCTGGTATCTTTATAGTCCTGTCGGGTTTCGCCACC
TCTGACTTGAGCGTCGATTTTTGTGATGCTCGTCAGGGGGGCGGAGCCTATGGAAAAACGCCAGCAACGC
GGCCTTTTTACGGTTCCTGGCCTTTTGCTGGCCTTTTGCTCACATGTTCTTTCCTGCGTTATCCCCTGAT
TCTGTGGATAACCGTATTACCGCCTTTGAGTGAGCTGATACCGCTCGCCGCAGCCGAACGACCGAGCGCA
GCGAGTCAGTGAGCGAGGAAGCGGAAGAGCGCCCAATACGCAAACCGCCTCTCCCCGCGCGTTGGCCGAT
TCATTAATGCAGCTGGCACGACAGGTTTCCCGACTGGAAAGCGGGCAGTGAGCGCAACGCAATTAATGTG
AGTTAGCTCACTCATTAGGCACCCCAGGCTTTACACTTTATGCTTCCGGCTCGTATGTTGTGTGGAATTG
TGAGCGGATAACAATTTCACACAGGAAACAGCTATGACCATGATTACGCCAAGCGCGCAATTAACCCTCA
CTAAAGGGAACAAAAGCTGGAGCTGCAAGCTTAATGTAGTCTTATGCAATACTCTTGTAGTCTTGCAACA
TGGTAACGATGAGTTAGCAACATGCCTTACAAGGAGAGAAAAAGCACCGTGCATGCCGATTGGTGGAAGT
AAGGTGGTACGATCGTGCCTTATTAGGAAGGCAACAGACGGGTCTGACATGGATTGGACGAACCACTGAA
TTGCCGCATTGCAGAGATATTGTATTTAAGTGCCTAGCTCGATACATAAACGGGTCTCTCTGGTTAGACC
AGATCTGAGCCTGGGAGCTCTCTGGCTAACTAGGGAACCCACTGCTTAAGCCTCAATAAAGCTTGCCTTG
AGTGCTTCAAGTAGTGTGTGCCCGTCTGTTGTGTGACTCTGGTAACTAGAGATCCCTCAGACCCTTTTAG
TCAGTGTGGAAAATCTCTAGCAGTGGCGCCCGAACAGGGACTTGAAAGCGAAAGGGAAACCAGAGGAGCT
CTCTCGACGCAGGACTCGGCTTGCTGAAGCGCGCACGGCAAGAGGCGAGGGGCGGCGACTGGTGAGTACG
CCAAAAATTTTGACTAGCGGAGGCTAGAAGGAGAGAGATGGGTGCGAGAGCGTCAGTATTAAGCGGGGGA
GAATTAGATCGCGATGGGAAAAAATTCGGTTAAGGCCAGGGGGAAAGAAAAAATATAAATTAAAACATAT
AGTATGGGCAAGCAGGGAGCTAGAACGATTCGCAGTTAATCCTGGCCTGTTAGAAACATCAGAAGGCTGT
AGACAAATACTGGGACAGCTACAACCATCCCTTCAGACAGGATCAGAAGAACTTAGATCATTATATAATA
CAGTAGCAACCCTCTATTGTGTGCATCAAAGGATAGAGATAAAAGACACCAAGGAAGCTTTAGACAAGAT
AGAGGAAGAGCAAAACAAAAGTAAGACCACCGCACAGCAAGCGGCCGCTGATCTTCAGACCTGGAGGAGG
AGATATGAGGGACAATTGGAGAAGTGAATTATATAAATATAAAGTAGTAAAAATTGAACCATTAGGAGTA
GCACCCACCAAGGCAAAGAGAAGAGTGGTGCAGAGAGAAAAAAGAGCAGTGGGAATAGGAGCTTTGTTCC
TTGGGTTCTTGGGAGCAGCAGGAAGCACTATGGGCGCAGCGTCAATGACGCTGACGGTACAGGCCAGACA
ATTATTGTCTGGTATAGTGCAGCAGCAGAACAATTTGCTGAGGGCTATTGAGGCGCAACAGCATCTGTTG
CAACTCACAGTCTGGGGCATCAAGCAGCTCCAGGCAAGAATCCTGGCTGTGGAAAGATACCTAAAGGATC
AACAGCTCCTGGGGATTTGGGGTTGCTCTGGAAAACTCATTTGCACCACTGCTGTGCCTTGGAATGCTAG
TTGGAGTAATAAATCTCTGGAACAGATTTGGAATCACACGACCTGGATGGAGTGGGACAGAGAAATTAAC
AATTACACAAGCTTAATACACTCCTTAATTGAAGAATCGCAAAACCAGCAAGAAAAGAATGAACAAGAAT
TATTGGAATTAGATAAATGGGCAAGTTTGTGGAATTGGTTTAACATAACAAATTGGCTGTGGTATATAAA
ATTATTCATAATGATAGTAGGAGGCTTGGTAGGTTTAAGAATAGTTTTTGCTGTACTTTCTATAGTGAAT
AGAGTTAGGCAGGGATATTCACCATTATCGTTTCAGACCCACCTCCCAACCCCGAGGGGACCCAGAGAGG
GCCTATTTCCCATGATTCCTTCATATTTGCATATACGATACAAGGCTGTTAGAGAGATAATTAGAATTAA
TTTGACTGTAAACACAAAGATATTAGTACAAAATACGTGACGTAGAAAGTAATAATTTCTTGGGTAGTTT
GCAGTTTTAAAATTATGTTTTAAAATGGACTATCATATGCTTACCGTAACTTGAAAGTATTTCGATTTCT
TGGCTTTATATATCTTGTGGAAAGGACGAAACACCGGCACGGCGATGATGCATCGGGTTTTAGAGCTAGA
AATAGCAAGTTAAAATAAGGCTAGTCCGTTATCAACTTGAAAAAGTGGCACCGAGTCGGTGCTTTTTTAA
GCTTGGCGTAACTAGATCTTGAGACAAATGGCAGTATTCATCCACAATTTTAAAAGAAAAGGGGGGATTG
GGGGGTACAGTGCAGGGGAAAGAATAGTAGACATAATAGCAACAGACATACAAACTAAAGAATTACAAAA
ACAAATTACAAAAATTCAAAATTTTCGGGTTTATTACAGGGACAGCAGAGATCCACTTTGGCGCCGGCTC
GAGGGGG
Features (pLannotate 1.2.2; 29 found; start..end, strand, type, name):
     14..80      +  CDS            small t antigen (fragment): SV40 (simian virus 40) small t antigen
    106..317     +  promoter       EF-1α core promoter: core promoter for human elongation factor EF-1α
    318..1256    +  intron         EF-1α intron A: intron upstream of the start codon of human EF-1α
   1278..1877    +  CDS            PuroR (fragment): puromycin N-acetyltransferase; pac from Streptomyces; confers resistance to puromycin
   1893..2481    +  misc_feature   WPRE: woodchuck hepatitis virus posttranscriptional regulatory element
   2532..2551    +  misc_feature   cPPT/CTS (fragment): central polypurine tract and central termination sequence of HIV-1
   2553..2786    +  LTR            3' LTR (ΔU3): self-inactivating 3' long terminal repeat (LTR) from HIV-1
   2864..2985    +  polyA_signal   SV40 poly(A) signal: SV40 polyadenylation signal
   3025..3160    +  rep_origin     SV40 ori: SV40 origin of replication
   3181..3199    -  promoter       T7 promoter: promoter for bacteriophage T7 RNA polymerase
   3207..3362    +  CDS            lacZα (fragment): LacZα fragment of β-galactosidase; lacZ fragment
   3367..3795    +  rep_origin     f1 ori (sequence partly withheld): f1 bacteriophage origin of replication; arrow indicates direction of (+) strand synthesis
   3848..3952    +  promoter       AmpR promoter: bla
   3953..4813    +  CDS            AmpR: β-lactamase; bla; confers resistance to ampicillin, carbenicillin, and related antibiotics
   4984..5572    +  rep_origin     ori: high-copy-number ColE1/pMB1/pBR322/pUC origin of replication
   5755..5847    +  CDS            lacI (fragment): lac repressor; lacI; The lac repressor binds to the lac operator to inhibit transcription in E. coli. This inhibition can be relieved by adding lactose or isopropyl-β-D-thiogalactopyranoside (IPTG).
   5860..5881    +  protein_bind   CAP binding site: CAP binding activates transcription in the presence of cAMP. E. coli catabolite activator protein
   5896..5926    +  promoter       lac promoter: promoter for the E. coli lac operon
   5934..5950    +  protein_bind   lac operator: The lac repressor binds to the lac operator to inhibit transcription in E. coli. This inhibition can be relieved by adding lactose or isopropyl-β-D-thiogalactopyranoside (IPTG). lac repressor encoded by lacI
   5995..6013    +  promoter       T3 promoter: promoter for bacteriophage T3 RNA polymerase
   6041..6267    +  promoter       RSV promoter: Rous sarcoma virus enhancer/promoter
   6268..6448    +  LTR            5' LTR (truncated): truncated 5' long terminal repeat (LTR) from HIV-1
   6495..6620    +  misc_feature   HIV-1 Ψ: packaging signal of human immunodeficiency virus type 1
   6604..6967    +  CDS            HIV-1 gag (fragment): gag protein from human immunodeficiency virus 1; gag
   7113..7346    +  misc_feature   RRE: The Rev response element (RRE) of HIV-1 allows for Rev-dependent mRNA export from the nucleus to the cytoplasm.
   7723..7749    +  CDS            Rev (fragment): human immunodeficiency virus 1 (HIV-1) Rev protein; rev; enhances nuclear export of unspliced and incompletely spliced viral mRNAs
   7753..7993    +  promoter       U6 promoter: RNA polymerase III promoter for human U6 snRNA
   8023..8098    +  misc_RNA       gRNA scaffold: guide RNA scaffold for the Streptococcus pyogenes CRISPR/Cas9 system
   8154..8271    +  misc_feature   cPPT/CTS: central polypurine tract and central termination sequence of HIV-1
