[The description below was written by a language model from this plasmid's Addgene catalogue record and pLannotate feature annotations shown in this document.]
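Description:
IP6K3 gRNA (BRDN0001147058) is a third-generation lentiviral CRISPR guide plasmid built on the lentiGuide-Puro backbone, carrying a single guide RNA directed against human IP6K3 (inositol hexakisphosphate kinase 3; also known as IHPK3 or INSP6K3). It is one clone from a human kinome gRNA collection designed with optimized sgRNA rules. In bacteria it is maintained as a high-copy plasmid through a ColE1/pUC-type origin and selected with ampicillin via the β-lactamase gene. An f1 origin, an SV40 origin and remnants of a lac/T7/T3 cloning region are also annotated in the backbone.

The viral genome is driven by an RSV promoter fused to a truncated HIV-1 5' LTR, followed by the Ψ packaging signal, a partial gag sequence, the Rev response element and a cPPT/CTS. It ends in a ΔU3 self-inactivating 3' LTR, so the integrated provirus lacks LTR promoter activity and packaging functions must be supplied in trans. Between the LTRs there are two expression units. A human U6 RNA polymerase III promoter transcribes the IP6K3-specific spacer joined to the Streptococcus pyogenes Cas9 gRNA scaffold. An EF-1α core promoter with its intron A drives puromycin N-acetyltransferase, with a WPRE downstream to enhance expression, which allows puromycin selection of transduced mammalian cells.

The plasmid does not encode Cas9, so it is meant to be used with a separate Cas9 lentiviral vector or in cells that already express Cas9. Its purpose there is to direct cleavage and knockout of IP6K3. The guide was designed against two IP6K3 reference transcripts. The cloning method is not recorded.
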