Addgene plasmid #77654: IP6K3 gRNA (BRDN0001147058)
Purpose: 3rd generation lentiviral gRNA plasmid targeting human IP6K3
Depositing lab: John Doench & David Root. Depositing organization: Broad Institute. Publication: Optimized sgRNA design to maximize activity and minimize off-target effects of CRISPR-Cas9. Doench JG, Fusi N, Sullender M, Hegde M, Vaimberg EW, Donovan KF, Smith I, Tothova Z, Wilen C, Orchard R, Virgin HW, Listgarten J, Root DE. Nat Biotechnol. 2016 Jan 18. doi: 10.1038/nbt.3437. PubMed 26780180.
Backbone
  Vector backbone: lentiGuide-Puro
  Backbone manufacturer: Zhang Lab (Addgene plasmid # 52963)
  Vector type: Mammalian Expression, Lentiviral, CRISPR
  Selectable markers: Puromycin
Growth in bacteria
  Bacterial resistance: Ampicillin, 100 μg/mL
  Growth temperature: 37°C
  Growth strain: DH5alpha
  Copy number: High Copy
Gene/Insert
  Gene/Insert name: IP6K3 (alt names: IP6K3; NM_001142883.1)
  gRNA/shRNA sequence: GCACGGCGATGATGCATCGG
  Species: H. sapiens (human)
  Entrez Gene: IP6K3 (a.k.a. IHPK3, INSP6K3, MGC102928)
  Promoter: hU6
  Cloning method: Unknown
  Sequencing primers: 5′ U6-F; 3′ pS2-R
Terms and licenses: Academic/Nonprofit Terms; Industry Terms: Not Available to Industry
Depositor comments: The gRNA was designed to target the following Genbank reference sequence(s): NM_001142883.1,NM_054111.4. Note that this plasmid does NOT contain Cas9. It should be used in conjunction with lentiCas9-Blast (Addgene #52962) or otherwise with cell lines already expressing Cas9. Browse the full kinome gRNA library at http://www.addgene.org/pooled-library/broadgpp-human-kinome/ or visit http://www.broadinstitute.org/rnai/public/ for detailed protocols and information.
How to cite: IP6K3 gRNA (BRDN0001147058) was a gift from John Doench & David Root (Addgene plasmid # 77654 ; http://n2t.net/addgene:77654 ; RRID:Addgene_77654)
