>Addgene plasmid #77654 | IP6K3 gRNA (BRDN0001147058) | depositor partial sequence | sequence record 145114 | Target Sequence
GCACGGCGATGATGCATCGG
