>Addgene plasmid #77654 | IP6K3 gRNA (BRDN0001147058) | addgene partial sequence | sequence record 188173 | hU6-F
GTAATAATTTCTTGGGTAGTTTGCNGTTTTAAAATTATGTTTTAAAATGGACTATCATATGCTTACCGTA
ACTTGAAAGTATTTCGATTTCTTGGCTTTATATATCTTGTGGAAAGGACGAAACACCGGCACGGCGATGA
TGCATCGGGTTTTAGAGCTAGAAATAGCAAGTTAAAATAAGGCTAGTCCGTTATCAACTTGAAAAAGTGG
CACCGAGTCGGTGCTTTTTTAAGCTTGGCGTAACTAGATCTTGAGACAAATGGCAGTATTCATCCACAAT
TTTAAAAGAAAAGGGGGGATTGGGGGGTACAGTGCAGGGGAAAGAATAGTAGACATAATAGCAACAGACA
TACAAACTAAAGAATTACAAAAACAAATTACAAAAATTCAAAATTTTCGGGTTTATTACAGGGACAGCAG
AGATCCACTTTGGCGCCGGCTCGAGGGGGCCCGGGTGCAAAGATGGATAAAGTTTTAAACAGAGAGGAAT
CTTTGCAGCTAATGGACCTTCTAGGTCTTGAAAGGAGTGGGAATTGGCTCCGGTGCCCGTCAGTGGGCAG
AGCGCACATC
